Addgene plasmid #236954: TTC7B-HaloTag Fusion Vector
Purpose: Express TTC7B-HaloTag(R) Fusion Protein in Mammalian Cells under a CMV promoter
Depositing lab: Promega Corporation.
Backbone
  Vector backbone: pFC27K HaloTag(R) CMV-neo Flexi(R) Vector
  Vector type: Mammalian Expression
  Selectable markers: Neomycin (select with G418)
Growth in bacteria
  Bacterial resistance: Kanamycin, 50 μg/mL
  Growth temperature: 37°C
  Growth strain: DH5alpha
  Copy number: High Copy
Gene/Insert
  Gene/Insert name: TTC7B
  Species: H. sapiens (human)
  Mutation: None
  Entrez Gene: TTC7B (a.k.a. TTC7L1, c14_5685)
  Promoter: CMV
  Tag / fusion protein: HaloTag (R) (C terminal on backbone)
  Cloning method: Other
Terms and licenses: Academic/Nonprofit Terms; Industry Terms
How to cite: TTC7B-HaloTag Fusion Vector was a gift from Promega Corporation (Addgene plasmid # 236954 ; http://n2t.net/addgene:236954 ; RRID:Addgene_236954)
