[The description below was written by a language model from this plasmid's Addgene catalogue record and pLannotate feature annotations shown in this document.]
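Description:
TTC7B-HaloTag Fusion Vector is a mammalian expression plasmid built on the pFC27K HaloTag CMV-neo Flexi backbone, designed to produce human TTC7B with a C-terminal HaloTag. It is maintained in E. coli at high copy through a ColE1/pUC-type origin and selected with kanamycin. This resistance comes from the neo (nptII) gene, which in the annotated sequence sits directly downstream of a synthetic bacterial EM7 promoter and a single loxP site.

The expression cassette consists of the CMV immediate-early enhancer and promoter, followed by a chimeric β-globin/immunoglobulin intron that improves transcript processing. A T7 promoter lies just upstream of the coding region and could also permit in vitro transcription. The unmutated TTC7B open reading frame is joined through a TEV protease cleavage site to HaloTag, a modified bacterial dehalogenase that bonds covalently to chloroalkane ligands. An SV40 polyadenylation signal located just past the cassette across the plasmid origin is annotated on the opposite strand, so the table does not clearly identify the cassette's terminator. TTC7B is annotated as a scaffolding component of the complex that recruits PI4KA to the plasma membrane, bridging it to EFR3B and FAM126A to regulate PtdIns(4)P synthesis.

The catalogue lists neomycin/G418 as the mammalian selectable marker, but the feature table also shows an SV40 promoter-driven blasticidin S deaminase cassette with a synthetic poly(A) signal, and no eukaryotic promoter is annotated immediately upstream of neo. The record does not resolve this difference. The fusion design suits fluorescent ligand labelling for localisation imaging, or covalent capture on HaloTag resins for pull-down and purification, with TEV cleavage releasing TTC7B from the tag.
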