Features (pLannotate 1.2.2; 19 found; start..end, strand, type, name):
     61..182     -  polyA_signal   SV40 poly(A) signal: SV40 polyadenylation signal
    205..273     -  CDS            large T antigen (fragment): large T antigen from SV40 (simian virus 40)
    297..330     +  protein_bind   loxP: Cre-mediated recombination occurs in the 8-bp core sequence (GCATACAT). Cre recombinase
    340..387     +  promoter       EM7 promoter: synthetic bacterial promoter&nbsp
    419..1210    +  CDS            neo: KKA2_KLEPN - Also known as kan, nptII. Experimental evidence at protein level: Swiss-Prot protein existence level 1. Resistance to kanamycin, neomycin, paromomycin, ribostamycin, butirosin and gentamicin B. From Klebsiella pneumoniae.
   1371..1959    -  rep_origin     ori: high-copy-number ColE1/pMB1/pBR322/pUC origin of replication
   2085..2133    -  polyA_signal   poly(A) signal: synthetic polyadenylation signal
   2157..2555    -  CDS            BSD: blasticidin S deaminase; Aspergillus terreus BSD; confers resistance to blasticidin
   2586..2943    -  promoter       SV40 promoter: SV40 enhancer and early promoter
   3022..3103    -  polyA_signal   SV40 poly(A) signal: SV40 polyadenylation signal
   3126..3209    -  CDS            large T antigen (fragment): large T antigen from SV40 (simian virus 40)
   3274..3639    +  enhancer       CMV enhancer: human cytomegalovirus immediate early enhancer
   3641..3840    +  promoter       CMV promoter: human cytomegalovirus (CMV) immediate early promoter
   3979..4111    +  intron         chimeric intron: chimera between introns from human β-globin and immunoglobulin heavy chain genes
   4155..4173    +  promoter       T7 promoter: promoter for bacteriophage T7 RNA polymerase
   4187..6715    +  CDS            TTC7B: TTC7B_HUMAN - Also known as TTC7L1. Experimental evidence at protein level: Swiss-Prot protein existence level 1. Component of a complex required to localize phosphatidylinositol 4-kinase (PI4K) to the plasma membrane. The complex acts as a regulator of phosphatidylinositol 4-phosphate (PtdIns(4)P) synthesis. In the complex, plays a central role in bridging PI4KA to EFR3B and FAM126A, via direct interactions (PubMed:26571211). From Homo sapiens (Human).
   6737..6757    +  CDS            TEV site: tobacco etch virus (TEV) protease recognition and cleavage site
   6773..7656    +  CDS            HaloTag® (fragment): modified bacterial dehalogenase that forms covalent bonds with chloroalkane derivatives
   7667..12      +  misc_feature   MCS (fragment) (across the origin): pUC18/19 multiple cloning site
>Addgene plasmid #236954 | TTC7B-HaloTag Fusion Vector | addgene full sequence | sequence record 473359 | Addgene NGS Result
GGCATGCAAGCTGATTTGGCTGCTGCCACCGCTGAGCAAGGCCGCTTCGAGCAGACATGATAAGATACAT
TGATGAGTTTGGACAAACCACAACTAGAATGCAGTGAAAAAAATGCTTTATTTGTGAAATTTGTGATGCT
ATTGCTTTATTTGTAACCATTATAAGCTGCAATAAACAAGTTAACAACAACAATTGCATTCATTTTATGT
TTCAGGTTCAGGGGGAGATGTGGGAGGTTTTTTTAAGCAAGTAAAACCTCTACAAATGTGGTAAAATCTT
AATTAAGAATTCTAATATAACTTCGTATAGCATACATTATACGAAGTTATGGATCCACTGTTGACAATTA
ATCATCGGCATAGTATATCGGCATAGTATAATACGACAAGGTGAGGAACTAAACCCAGGAGGCAGATCAT
GATTGAACAAGATGGATTGCACGCAGGTTCTCCGGCCGCTTGGGTGGAGAGGCTATTCGGCTATGACTGG
GCACAACAGACAATCGGCTGCTCTGATGCCGCCGTGTTCCGGCTGTCAGCGCAGGGGCGCCCGGTTCTTT
TTGTCAAGACCGACCTGTCCGGTGCCCTGAATGAACTGCAGGACGAGGCAGCGCGGCTATCGTGGCTGGC
CACGACGGGCGTTCCTTGCGCAGCTGTGCTCGACGTTGTCACTGAAGCGGGAAGGGACTGGCTGCTATTG
GGCGAAGTGCCGGGGCAGGATCTCCTGTCATCTCACCTTGCTCCTGCCGAGAAAGTATCCATCATGGCTG
ATGCAATGCGGCGGCTGCATACGCTTGATCCGGCTACCTGCCCATTCGACCACCAAGCGAAACATCGCAT
CGAGCGAGCACGTACTCGGATGGAAGCCGGTCTTGTCGATCAGGATGATCTGGACGAAGAGCATCAGGGG
CTCGCGCCAGCCGAACTGTTCGCCAGGCTCAAGGCGCGCATGCCCGACGGCGAGGATCTCGTCGTGACCC
ATGGCGATGCCTGCTTGCCGAATATCATGGTGGAAAATGGCCGCTTTTCTGGATTCATCGACTGTGGCCG
GCTGGGTGTGGCGGACCGCTATCAGGACATAGCGTTGGCTACCCGTGATATTGCTGAAGAGCTTGGCGGC
GAATGGGCTGACCGCTTCCTCGTGCTTTACGGTATCGCCGCTCCCGATTCGCAGCGCATCGCCTTCTATC
GCCTTCTTGACGAGTTCTTCTGATTCGAAATGACCGACCAAGCGACGCCCAACCGGTATCAGCTCACTCA
AAGGCGGTAATACGGTTATCCACAGAATCAGGGGATAACGCAGGAAAGAACATGTGAGCAAAAGGCCAGC
AAAAGGCCAGGAACCGTAAAAAGGCCGCGTTGCTGGCGTTTTTCCATAGGCTCCGCCCCCCTGACGAGCA
TCACAAAAATCGACGCTCAAGTCAGAGGTGGCGAAACCCGACAGGACTATAAAGATACCAGGCGTTTCCC
CCTGGAAGCTCCCTCGTGCGCTCTCCTGTTCCGACCCTGCCGCTTACCGGATACCTGTCCGCCTTTCTCC
CTTCGGGAAGCGTGGCGCTTTCTCATAGCTCACGCTGTAGGTATCTCAGTTCGGTGTAGGTCGTTCGCTC
CAAGCTGGGCTGTGTGCACGAACCCCCCGTTCAGCCCGACCGCTGCGCCTTATCCGGTAACTATCGTCTT
GAGTCCAACCCGGTAAGACACGACTTATCGCCACTGGCAGCAGCCACTGGTAACAGGATTAGCAGAGCGA
GGTATGTAGGCGGTGCTACAGAGTTCTTGAAGTGGTGGCCTAACTACGGCTACACTAGAAGGACAGTATT
TGGTATCTGCGCTCTGCTGAAGCCAGTTACCTTCGGAAAAAGAGTTGGTAGCTCTTGATCCGGCAAACAA
ACCACCGCTGGTAGCGGTGGTTTTTTTGTTTGCAAGCAGCAGATTACGCGCAGAAAAAAAGGATTTCAAG
AAGATCCTTTGATCTTTTCTACGGGGTCTGACGCTCAGTGGAACGAAAACTCACGTTAAGGGATTTTGGT
CATGAGATTATCAAAAAGGATCTTCACCTAGATCCTTTTATAGTCCGGAATCGTCACACAAAAAACCAAC
ACACAGATGTAATGAAAATAAAGATATTTTATTGCGGCCATCGTGATGGCTAGAGTTTAGCCCTCCCACA
CATAACCAGAGGGCAGCAATTCACGAATCCCAACTGCCGTCGGCTGTCCATCACTGTCCTTCACTATGGC
TTTGATCCCAGGATGCAGATCGAGAAGCACCTGTCGGCACCGTCCGCAGGGGCTCAAGATGCCCCTGTTC
TCATTTCCGATCGCGACGATACAAGTCAGGTTGCCAGCTGCCGCAGCAGCAGCAGTGCCCAGCACCACGA
GTTCTGCACAAGGTCCCCCAGTAAAATGATATACATTGACACCAGTGAAGATGCGGCCGTCGCTAGAGAG
AGCTGCGCTGGCGACGCTGTAGTCTTCAGAGATGGGGATGCTGTTGATTGTAGCCGTTGCTCTTTCAATG
AGGGTGGATTCTTCTTGAGACAAAGGCTTGGCCATGGTGGCGCTAGTGTCAGAAGAATCGAGCTTTTTGC
AAAAGCCTAGGCCTCCAAAAAAGCCTCCTCACTACTTCTGGAATAGCTCAGAGGCCGAGGCGGCCTCGGC
CTCTGCATAAATAAAAAAAATTAGTCAGCCATGGGGCGGAGAATGGGCGGAACTGGGCGGAGTTAGGGGC
GGGATGGGCGGAGTTAGGGGCGGGACTATGGTTGCTGACTAATTGAGATGCATGCTTTGCATACTTCTGC
CTGCTGGGGAGCCTGGGGACTTTCCACACCTGGTTGCTGACTAATTGAGATGCATGCTTTGCATACTTCT
GCCTGCTGGGGAGCCTGGGGACTTTCCACACCCTAACTGACACACATTCCACAGCTGGTTCTTTCCGCCT
CAGAAGGTACCTAACCAAGTTCCTCTTTCAGAGGTTATTTCAGGCCATGGTGCTGCGCAAGACGCGTTAA
TTAAGACGTCGGCAGTGAAAAAAATGCTTTATTTGTGAAATTTGTGATGCTATTGCTTTATTTGTAACCA
TTATAAGCTGCAATAAACAAGTTAACAACAACAATTGCATTCATTTTATGTTTCAGGTTCAGGGGGAGGT
GTGGGAGGTTTTTTAAAGCAAGTAAAACCTCTACAAATGTGGTATGGCTGATTATGATCCGCGGCCGCAA
TACGTCGACGTTATCAGCTGACTTCGTACGAGAGCCTAGGATTATGGCGCGCCACTAGTTATTAATAGTA
ATCAATTACGGGGTCATTAGTTCATAGCCCATATATGGAGTTCCGCGTTACATAACTTACGGTAAATGGC
CCGCCTGGCTGACCGCCCAACGACCCCCGCCCATTGACGTCAATAATGACGTATGTTCCCATAGTAACGC
CAATAGGGACTTTCCATTGACGTCAATGGGTGGAGTATTTACGGTAAACTGCCCACTTGGCAGTACATCA
AGTGTATCATATGCCAAGTCCGCCCCCTATTGACGTCAATGACGGTAAATGGCCCGCCTGGCATTATGCC
CAGTACATGACCTTACGGGACTTTCCTACTTGGCAGTACATCTACGTATTAGTCATCGCTATTACCATGG
TGATGCGGTTTTGGCAGTACACCAATGGGCGTGGATAGCGGTTTGACTCACGGGGATTTCCAAGTCTCCA
CCCCATTGACGTCAATGGGAGTTTGTTTTGGCACCAAAATCAACGGGACTTTCCAAAATGTCGTAATAAC
CCCGCCCCGTTGACGCAAATGGGCGGTAGGCGTGTACGGTGGGAGGTCTATATAAGCAGAGCTGGTTTAG
TGAACCGTCAGATCACTAGAAGCTTTATTGCGGTAGTTTATCACAGTTAAATTGCTAACGCAGTCAGTGC
TTCTGACACAACAGTCTCGAACTTAAGCTGCAGAAGTTGGTCGTGAGGCACTGGGCAGGTAAGTATCAAG
GTTACAAGACAGGTTTAAGGAGACCAATAGAAACTGGGCTTGTCGAGACAGAGAAGACTCTTGCGTTTCT
GATAGGCACCTATTGGTCTTACTGACATCCACTTTGCCTTTCTCTCCACAGGTGTCCACTCCCAGTTCAA
TTACAGCTCTTAAGGCTAGAGTATTAATACGACTCACTATAGGGCTAGCGATCGCCATGGCGACCAAGAA
GGCAGGCTCGCGGCTGGAGACGGAGATCGAGCGCTGCCGCTCCGAGTGCCAGTGGGAGCGGATCCCTGAG
CTCGTCAAGCAGCTGTCGGCCAAGCTCATCGCCAACGATGACATGGCAGAGCTTCTCCTCGGGGAGTCGA
AGCTGGAGCAGTACCTGAAGGAACACCCCCTGAGGCAGGGGGCCAGTCCCCGAGGCCCCAAGCCCCAGCT
GACTGAGGTCCGCAAGCATCTGACCGCCGCCCTGGACCGAGGGAACCTTAAGTCAGAATTCCTACAAGAA
TCCAATCTGATCATGGCCAAGTTGAATTATGTGGAAGGTGATTATAAAGAAGCTCTGAACATTTACGCCC
GGGTGGGCCTGGACGATCTGCCACTGACAGCTGTCCCGCCCTACAGGCTGCGGGTGATCGCAGAAGCCTA
CGCTACCAAAGGACTTTGTTTGGAGAAGCTGCCTATTTCTTCTTCTACCAGTAATCTCCATGTGGACCGG
GAACAGGATGTCATCACCTGTTATGAGAAAGCAGGGGACATCGCACTCCTGTATCTCCAAGAGATAGAAA
GGGTAATACTTTCTAATATTCAAAACAGAAGCCCTAAGCCTGGCCCTGCTCCCCACGATCAAGAACTAGG
TTTTTTCCTAGAAACAGGACTTCAGAGAGCCCATGTCCTCTATTTCAAAAATGGGAACTTGACAAGAGGA
GTCGGAAGATTTAGAGAGCTTCTCAGAGCAGTTGAAACAAGAACGACTCAAAACCTGCGAATGACAATAG
CCAGGCAGCTGGCAGAGATCTTGTTGCGGGGTATGTGTGAGCAGAGCTACTGGAACCCTCTGGAGGATCC
ACCGTGCCAGTCACCTCTGGACGATCCTCTCCGCAAAGGAGCAAACACAAAAACCTACACTCTCACTCGG
AGAGCCCGTGTCTACTCAGGAGAGAACATTTTTTGTCCTCAAGAAAATACGGAAGAAGCCCTGTTGTTAT
TGCTGATTAGTGAATCAATGGCCAACCGGGACGCTGTGCTGAGCAGGATACCTGAACACAAGAGTGACCG
CCTCATCAGTCTGCAGAGTGCATCTGTGGTCTATGACTTACTCACCATTGCTCTTGGAAGAAGAGGCCAG
TATGAGATGCTGTCAGAGTGCCTAGAAAGAGCCATGAAGTTTGCCTTTGAGGAATTCCACCTGTGGTACC
AGTTTGCTCTGTCCCTGATGGCTGCTGGAAAATCTGCCCGTGCCGTGAAGGTGCTGAAAGAGTGTATCCG
CCTGAAGCCAGACGATGCCACCATCCCTCTCCTCGCTGCCAAGCTCTGCATGGGCTCCCTGCACTGGTTG
GAAGAGGCTGAAAAGTTTGCCAAAACTGTCGTTGATGTGGGAGAGAAAACGTCAGAGTTCAAGGCCAAAG
GCTACTTAGCTCTGGGGCTCACGTACAGTCTGCAGGCCACTGACGCTTCTTTGCGAGGGATGCAGGAGGT
CCTACAGAGAAAGGCGCTTCTTGCATTTCAGAGGGCCCACAGCCTGTCACCCACAGATCACCAAGCAGCT
TTCTACCTGGCTCTGCAGCTTGCCATCTCCAGACAGATCCCAGAGGCTCTGGGGTATGTCCGCCAAGCTC
TTCAGCTTCAAGGTGACGATGCCAACTCCCTGCACCTCCTTGCCCTCCTGCTGTCAGCACAGAAGCATTA
CCATGACGCTCTGAACATCATCGACATGGCCCTGAGTGAATACCCAGAAAATTTCATACTACTGTTTTCC
AAAGTGAAGTTGCAGTCACTCTGCCGAGGCCCGGACGAGGCACTGCTGACTTGTAAGCACATGCTGCAGA
TATGGAAATCCTGCTACAACCTCACCAACCCCAGTGATTCTGGACGTGGGAGCAGCCTCTTAGATAGAAC
CATTGCTGACAGACGACAGCTTAATACAATTACTTTGCCAGACTTCAGCGATCCCGAGACAGGCTCCGTC
CATGCCACATCGGTAGCAGCCTCAAGAGTGGAGCAGGCACTGTCGGAAGTGGCTTCGTCTCTGCAGAGCA
GTGCCCCTAAGCAGGGCCCGCTGCACCCCTGGATGACGCTGGCACAGATCTGGCTCCATGCAGCTGAAGT
CTATATCGGCATCGGGAAGCCTGCAGAAGCCACAGCCTGTACCCAAGAAGCTGCCAACCTCTTCCCAATG
TCCCACAATGTCCTCTACATGCGCGGCCAGATTGCTGAGCTCCGGGGAAGCATGGACGAGGCGCGGCGGT
GGTATGAAGAGGCCTTAGCCATCAGCCCCACCCACGTGAAGAGCATGCAGCGACTGGCCCTGATCCTTCA
CCAGCTAGGCCGCTACAGTCTGGCGGAGAAGATCCTCCGGGACGCGGTGCAGGTGAACTCGACAGCCCAC
GAGGTCTGGAACGGGCTGGGCGAGGTCCTCCAAGCTCAGGGCAACGATGCGGCGGCTACGGAGTGCTTCC
TGACAGCCTTGGAGCTGGAGGCCAGCAGCCCCGCCGTGCCCTTCACCATCATCCCCCGCGTGCTCGTTTC
TCTCGAGCCAACCACTGAGGATCTGTACTTTCAGAGCGATAACGATGGATCCGAAATCGGTACTGGCTTT
CCATTCGACCCCCATTATGTGGAAGTCCTGGGCGAGCGCATGCACTACGTCGATGTTGGTCCGCGCGATG
GCACCCCTGTGCTGTTCCTGCACGGTAACCCGACCTCCTCCTACGTGTGGCGCAACATCATCCCGCATGT
TGCACCGACCCATCGCTGCATTGCTCCAGACCTGATCGGTATGGGCAAATCCGACAAACCAGACCTGGGT
TATTTCTTCGACGACCACGTCCGCTTCATGGATGCCTTCATCGAAGCCCTGGGTCTGGAAGAGGTCGTCC
TGGTCATTCACGACTGGGGCTCCGCTCTGGGTTTCCACTGGGCCAAGCGCAATCCAGAGCGCGTCAAAGG
TATTGCATTTATGGAGTTCATCCGCCCTATCCCGACCTGGGACGAATGGCCAGAATTTGCCCGCGAGACC
TTCCAGGCCTTCCGCACCACCGACGTCGGCCGCAAGCTGATCATCGATCAGAACGTTTTTATCGAGGGTA
CGCTGCCGATGGGTGTCGTCCGCCCGCTGACTGAAGTCGAGATGGACCATTACCGCGAGCCGTTCCTGAA
TCCTGTTGACCGCGAGCCACTGTGGCGCTTCCCAAACGAGCTGCCAATCGCCGGTGAGCCAGCGAACATC
GTCGCGCTGGTCGAAGAATACATGGACTGGCTGCACCAGTCCCCTGTCCCGAAGCTGCTGTTCTGGGGCA
CCCCAGGCGTTCTGATCCCACCGGCCGAAGCCGCTCGCCTGGCCAAAAGCCTGCCTAACTGCAAGGCTGT
GGACATCGGCCCGGGTCTGAATCTGCTGCAAGAAGACAACCCGGACCTGATCGGCAGCGAGATCGCGCGC
TGGCTGTCTACTCTGGAGATTTCCGGTTAATAGAATTCTAGAGTCGACCTGCA
